>Addgene plasmid #179086 | pRDA_153 | addgene full sequence | sequence record 352523 | Addgene NGS Result
TCTCCCCGCGCGTTGGCCGATTCATTAATGCAGCTGGCACGACAGGTTTCCCGACTGGAAAGCGGGCAGT
GAGCGCAACGCAATTAATGTGAGTTAGCTCACTCATTAGGCACCCCAGGCTTTACACTTTATGCTTCCGG
CTCGTATGTTGTGTGGAATTGTGAGCGGATAACAATTTCACACAGGAAACAGCTATGACCATGATTACGC
CAAGCGCGCAATTAACCCTCACTAAAGGGAACAAAAGCTGGAGCTGCAAGCTTAATGTAGTCTTATGCAA
TACTCTTGTAGTCTTGCAACATGGTAACGATGAGTTAGCAACATGCCTTACAAGGAGAGAAAAAGCACCG
TGCATGCCGATTGGTGGAAGTAAGGTGGTACGATCGTGCCTTATTAGGAAGGCAACAGACGGGTCTGACA
TGGATTGGACGAACCACTGAATTGCCGCATTGCAGAGATATTGTATTTAAGTGCCTAGCTCGATACATAA
ACGGGTCTCTCTGGTTAGACCAGATCTGAGCCTGGGAGCTCTCTGGCTAACTAGGGAACCCACTGCTTAA
GCCTCAATAAAGCTTGCCTTGAGTGCTTCAAGTAGTGTGTGCCCGTCTGTTGTGTGACTCTGGTAACTAG
AGATCCCTCAGACCCTTTTAGTCAGTGTGGAAAATCTCTAGCAGTGGCGCCCGAACAGGGACTTGAAAGC
GAAAGGGAAACCAGAGGAGCTCTCTCGACGCAGGACTCGGCTTGCTGAAGCGCGCACGGCAAGAGGCGAG
GGGCGGCGACTGGTGAGTACGCCAAAAATTTTGACTAGCGGAGGCTAGAAGGAGAGAGATGGGTGCGAGA
GCGTCAGTATTAAGCGGGGGAGAATTAGATCGCGATGGGAAAAAATTCGGTTAAGGCCAGGGGGAAAGAA
AAAATATAAATTAAAACATATAGTATGGGCAAGCAGGGAGCTAGAACGATTCGCAGTTAATCCTGGCCTG
TTAGAAACATCAGAAGGCTGTAGACAAATACTGGGACAGCTACAACCATCCCTTCAGACAGGATCAGAAG
AACTTAGATCATTATATAATACAGTAGCAACCCTCTATTGTGTGCATCAAAGGATAGAGATAAAAGACAC
CAAGGAAGCTTTAGACAAGATAGAGGAAGAGCAAAACAAAAGTAAGACCACCGCACAGCAAGCGGCCGCT
GATCTTCAGACCTGGAGGAGGAGATATGAGGGACAATTGGAGAAGTGAATTATATAAATATAAAGTAGTA
AAAATTGAACCATTAGGAGTAGCACCCACCAAGGCAAAGAGAAGAGTGGTGCAGAGAGAAAAAAGAGCAG
TGGGAATAGGAGCTTTGTTCCTTGGGTTCTTGGGAGCAGCAGGAAGCACTATGGGCGCAGCGTCAATGAC
GCTGACGGTACAGGCCAGACAATTATTGTCTGGTATAGTGCAGCAGCAGAACAATTTGCTGAGGGCTATT
GAGGCGCAACAGCATCTGTTGCAACTCACAGTCTGGGGCATCAAGCAGCTCCAGGCAAGAATCCTGGCTG
TGGAAAGATACCTAAAGGATCAACAGCTCCTGGGGATTTGGGGTTGCTCTGGAAAACTCATTTGCACCAC
TGCTGTGCCTTGGAATGCTAGTTGGAGTAATAAATCTCTGGAACAGATTTGGAATCACACGACCTGGATG
GAGTGGGACAGAGAAATTAACAATTACACAAGCTTAATACACTCCTTAATTGAAGAATCGCAAAACCAGC
AAGAAAAGAATGAACAAGAATTATTGGAATTAGATAAATGGGCAAGTTTGTGGAATTGGTTTAACATAAC
AAATTGGCTGTGGTATATAAAATTATTCATAATGATAGTAGGAGGCTTGGTAGGTTTAAGAATAGTTTTT
GCTGTACTTTCTATAGTGAATAGAGTTAGGCAGGGATATTCACCATTATCGTTTCAGACCCACCTCCCAA
CCCCGAGGGGACCCTGGTACCCATGCATGCATGAATTCTAGATCTTGAGACAAATGGCAGTATTCATCCA
CAATTTTAAAAGAAAAGGGGGGATTGGGGGGTACAGTGCAGGGGAAAGAATAGTAGACATAATAGCAACA
GACATACAAACTAAAGAATTACAAAAACAAATTACAAAAATTCAAAATTTTCGGGTTTATTACAGGGACA
GCAGAGATCCACTTTGGCGCCGGCTCGAGGGGGCCCGGGTGCAAAGATGGATAAAGTTTTAAACAGAGAG
GAATCTTTGCAGCTAATGGACCTTCTAGGTCTTGAAAGGAGTGGGAATTGGCTCCGGTGCCCGTCAGTGG
GCAGAGCGCACATCGCCCACAGTCCCCGAGAAGTTGGGGGGAGGGGTCGGCAATTGAACCGGTGCCTAGA
GAAGGTGGCGCGGGGTAAACTGGGAAAGTGATGTCGTGTACTGGCTCCGCCTTTTTCCCGAGGGTGGGGG
AGAACCGTATATAAGTGCAGTAGTCGCCGTGAACGTTCTTTTTCGCAACGGGTTTGCCGCCAGAACACAG
GTAAGTGCCGTGTGTGGTTCCCGCGGGCCTGGCCTCTTTACGGGTTATGGCCCTTGCGTGCCTTGAATTA
CTTCCACCTGGCTGCAGTACGTGATTCTTGATCCCGAGCTTCGGGTTGGAAGTGGGTGGGAGAGTTCGAG
GCCTTGCGCTTAAGGAGCCCCTTCGCCTCGTGCTTGAGTTGAGGCCTGGCCTGGGCGCTGGGGCCGCCGC
GTGCGAATCTGGTGGCACCTTCGCGCCTGTCTCGCTGCTTTCGATAAGTCTCTAGCCATTTAAAATTTTT
GATGACCTGCTGCGACGCTTTTTTTCTGGCAAGATAGTCTTGTAAATGCGGGCCAAGATCTGCACACTGG
TATTTCGGTTTTTGGGGCCGCGGGCGGCGACGGGGCCCGTGCGTCCCAGCGCACATGTTCGGCGAGGCGG
GGCCTGCGAGCGCGGCCACCGAGAATCGGACGGGGGTAGTCTCAAGCTGGCCGGCCTGCTCTGGTGCCTG
GCCTCGCGCCGCCGTGTATCGCCCCGCCCTGGGCGGCAAGGCTGGCCCGGTCGGCACCAGTTGCGTGAGC
GGAAAGATGGCCGCTTCCCGGCCCTGCTGCAGGGAGCTCAAAATGGAGGACGCGGCGCTCGGGAGAGCGG
GCGGGTGAGTCACCCACACAAAGGAAAAGGGCCTTTCCGTCCTCAGCCGTCGCTTCATGTGACTCCACGG
AGTACCGGGCGCCGTCCAGGCACCTCGATTAGTTCTCGAGCTTTTGGAGTACGTCGTCTTTAGGTTGGGG
GGAGGGGTTTTATGCGATGGAGTTTCCCCACACTGAGTGGGTGGAGACTGAAGTTAGGCCAGCTTGGCAC
TTGATGTAATTCTCCTTGGAATTTGCCCTTTTTGAGTTTGGATCTTGGTTCATTCTCAAGCCTCAGACAG
TGGTTCAAAGTTTTTTTCTTCCATTTCAGGTGTCGTGAGGGATCCACCATGGCACCAAAGAAGAAGCGGA
AGGTCGCAGCCGACAAGAAGTACAGCATCGGCCTGGACATCGGCACCAACTCTGTGGGCTGGGCCGTGAT
CACCGACGAGTACAAGGTGCCCAGCAAGAAATTCAAGGTGCTGGGCAACACCGACCGGCACAGCATCAAG
AAGAACCTGATCGGAGCCCTGCTGTTCGACAGCGGCGAAACAGCCGAGGCCACCCGGCTGAAGAGAACCG
CCAGAAGAAGATACACCAGACGGAAGAACCGGATCTGCTATCTGCAAGAGATCTTCAGCAACGAGATGGC
CAAGGTGGACGACAGCTTCTTCCACAGACTGGAAGAGTCCTTCCTGGTGGAAGAGGATAAGAAGCACGAG
CGGCACCCCATCTTCGGCAACATCGTGGACGAGGTGGCCTACCACGAGAAGTACCCCACCATCTACCACC
TGAGAAAGAAACTGGTGGACAGCACCGACAAGGCCGACCTGCGGCTGATCTATCTGGCCCTGGCCCACAT
GATCAAGTTCCGGGGCCACTTCCTGATCGAGGGCGACCTGAACCCCGACAACAGCGACGTGGACAAGCTG
TTCATCCAGCTGGTGCAGACCTACAACCAGCTGTTCGAGGAAAACCCCATCAACGCCAGCGGCGTAGACG
CCAAGGCCATCCTGTCTGCCAGACTGAGCAAGAGCAGACGGCTGGAAAATCTGATCGCCCAGCTGCCCGG
CGAGAAGAAGAATGGCCTGTTCGGAAACCTGATTGCCCTGAGCCTGGGCCTGACCCCCAACTTCAAGAGC
AACTTCGACCTGGCCGAGGATGCCAAACTGCAGCTGAGCAAGGACACCTACGACGACGACCTGGACAACC
TGCTGGCCCAGATCGGCGACCAGTACGCCGACCTGTTTCTGGCCGCCAAGAACCTGTCCGACGCCATCCT
GCTGAGCGACATCCTGAGAGTGAACACCGAGATCACCAAGGCCCCCCTGAGCGCCTCTATGATCAAGAGA
TACGACGAGCACCACCAGGACCTGACCCTGCTGAAAGCTCTCGTGCGGCAGCAGCTGCCTGAGAAGTACA
AAGAGATTTTCTTCGACCAGAGCAAGAACGGCTACGCCGGCTACATTGACGGCGGAGCCAGCCAGGAAGA
GTTCTACAAGTTCATCAAGCCCATCCTGGAAAAGATGGACGGCACCGAGGAACTGCTCGTGAAGCTGAAC
AGAGAGGACCTGCTGCGGAAGCAGCGTACGTTCGACAACGGCAGCATCCCCCACCAGATCCACCTGGGAG
AGCTGCACGCCATTCTGCGGCGGCAGGAAGATTTTTACCCATTCCTGAAGGACAACCGGGAAAAGATCGA
GAAGATCCTGACCTTCCGCATCCCCTACTACGTGGGCCCTCTGGCCAGGGGAAACAGCAGATTCGCCTGG
ATGACCAGAAAGAGCGAGGAAACCATCACCCCCTGGAACTTCGAGGAAGTGGTGGACAAGGGCGCTAGCG
CCCAGAGCTTCATCGAGCGGGTGACCAACTTCGATAAGAACCTGCCCAACGAGAAGGTGCTGCCCAAGCA
CAGCCTGCTGAACGAGTACTTCACCGTGTATAACGAGCTGACCGAAGTGAAATACGTGACCGAGGGAATG
AGAAAGCCCGCCTTCCTGAGCGGCGAGCAGAAAAAGGCCATCGTGGACCTGCTGTTCAAGACCAACCGGA
AAGTGACCGTGAAGCAGCTGAAAGAGGACTACTTCAAGAAAATCGAGTGCTTCGACTCCGTGGAAATCTC
CGGCGTGGAAGATCGGTTCAACGCCTCCCTGGGCACATACCACGATCTGCTGAAAATTATCAAGGACAAG
GACTTCCTGGACAATGAGGAAAACGAGGACATTCTGGAAGATATCGTGCTGACCCTGACACTGTTTGAGG
ACAGAGAGATGATCGAGGAACGGCTGAAAACCTATGCCCACCTGTTCGACGACAAAGTGATGAAGCAGCT
GAAGCGGCGGAGATACACCGGCTGGGGCCAGCTGAGCCGGAAGCTGATCAACGGCATCCGGGACAAGCAG
TCCGGCAAGACAATCCTGGATTTCCTGAAGTCCGACGGCTTCGCCAACAGAAACTTCATGCAGCTGATCC
ACGACGACAGCCTGACCTTTAAAGAGGACATCCAGAAAGCCCAGGTGTCCGGCCAGGGCGATAGCCTGCA
CGAGCACATTGCCAATCTGGCCGGCAGCCCCGCCATTAAGAAGGGCATCCTGCAGACAGTGAAGGTGGTG
GACGAGCTCGTGAAAGTGATGGGCCGGCACAAGCCCGAGAACATCGTGATCGAAATGGCCAGAGAGAACC
AGACCACCCAGAAGGGACAGAAGAACAGCCGCGAGAGAATGAAGCGGATCGAAGAGGGCATCAAAGAGCT
GGGCAGCCAGATCCTGAAAGAACACCCCGTGGAAAACACCCAGCTGCAGAACGAGAAGCTGTACCTGTAC
TACCTGCAGAATGGGCGGGATATGTACGTGGACCAGGAACTGGACATCAACCGGCTGTCCGACTACGATG
TGGACCATATCGTGCCTCAGAGCTTTCTGAAGGACGACTCCATCGACAACAAGGTGCTGACCAGAAGCGA
CAAGAACCGGGGCAAGAGCGACAACGTGCCCTCCGAAGAGGTCGTGAAGAAGATGAAGAACTACTGGCGG
CAGCTGCTGAACGCCAAGCTGATTACCCAGAGAAAGTTCGACAATCTGACCAAGGCCGAGAGAGGCGGCC
TGAGCGAACTGGATAAGGCCGGCTTCATCAAGAGACAGCTGGTGGAAACCCGGCAGATCACAAAGCACGT
GGCACAGATCCTGGACTCCCGGATGAACACTAAGTACGACGAGAATGACAAGCTGATCCGGGAAGTGAAA
GTGATCACCCTGAAGTCCAAGCTGGTGTCCGATTTCCGGAAGGATTTCCAGTTTTACAAAGTGCGCGAGA
TCAACAACTACCACCACGCCCACGACGCCTACCTGAACGCCGTCGTGGGAACCGCCCTGATCAAAAAGTA
CCCTAAGCTGGAAAGCGAGTTCGTGTACGGCGACTACAAGGTGTACGACGTGCGGAAGATGATCGCCAAG
AGCGAGCAGGAAATCGGCAAGGCTACCGCCAAGTACTTCTTCTACAGCAACATCATGAACTTTTTCAAGA
CCGAGATTACCCTGGCCAACGGCGAGATCCGGAAGCGGCCTCTGATCGAGACAAACGGCGAAACCGGGGA
GATCGTGTGGGATAAGGGCCGGGATTTTGCCACCGTGCGGAAAGTGCTGAGCATGCCCCAAGTGAATATC
GTGAAAAAGACCGAGGTGCAGACAGGCGGCTTCAGCAAAGAGTCTATCCTGCCCAAGAGGAACAGCGATA
AGCTGATCGCCAGAAAGAAGGACTGGGACCCTAAGAAGTACGGCGGCTTCGACAGCCCCACCGTGGCCTA
TTCTGTGCTGGTGGTGGCCAAAGTGGAAAAGGGCAAGTCCAAGAAACTGAAGAGTGTGAAAGAGCTGCTG
GGGATCACCATCATGGAAAGAAGCAGCTTCGAGAAGAATCCCATCGACTTTCTGGAAGCCAAGGGCTACA
AAGAAGTGAAAAAGGACCTGATCATCAAGCTGCCTAAGTACTCCCTGTTCGAGCTGGAAAACGGCCGGAA
GAGAATGCTGGCCTCTGCCGGCGAACTGCAGAAGGGAAACGAACTGGCCCTGCCCTCCAAATATGTGAAC
TTCCTGTACCTGGCCAGCCACTATGAGAAGCTGAAGGGCTCCCCCGAGGATAATGAGCAGAAACAGCTGT
TTGTGGAACAGCACAAGCACTACCTGGACGAGATCATCGAGCAGATCAGCGAGTTCTCCAAGAGAGTGAT
CCTGGCCGACGCTAATCTGGACAAAGTGCTGTCCGCCTACAACAAGCACCGGGATAAGCCCATCAGAGAG
CAGGCCGAGAATATCATCCACCTGTTTACCCTGACCAATCTGGGAGCCCCTGCCGCCTTCAAGTACTTTG
ACACCACCATCGACCGGAAGAGGTACACCAGCACCAAAGAGGTGCTGGACGCCACCCTGATCCACCAGAG
CATCACCGGCCTGTACGAGACACGAATCGATTTGTCTCAGCTGGGAGGCGACGCCGCAAAAAGGCCGGCG
GCCACGAAAAAGGCCGGCCAGGCAAAAAAGAAAAAGGCAGGCTCAGGCGAGGGCAGAGGAAGTCTGCTAA
CATGCGGTGACGTCGAGGAGAATCCTGGCCCAAGCGCTATGGCCAAGCCTTTGTCTCAAGAAGAATCCAC
CCTCATTGAAAGAGCAACGGCTACAATCAACAGCATCCCCATCTCTGAAGACTACAGCGTCGCCAGCGCA
GCTCTCTCTAGCGACGGCCGCATCTTCACTGGTGTCAATGTATATCATTTTACTGGGGGACCTTGTGCAG
AACTCGTGGTGCTGGGCACTGCTGCTGCTGCGGCAGCTGGCAACCTGACTTGTATCGTCGCGATCGGAAA
TGAGAACAGGGGCATCTTGAGCCCCTGCGGACGGTGCCGACAGGTGCTTCTCGATCTGCATCCTGGGATC
AAAGCCATAGTGAAGGACAGTGATGGACAGCCGACGGCAGTTGGGATTCGTGAATTGCTGCCCTCTGGTT
ATGTGTGGGAGGGCGCAACAAACTTCTCTCTGCTGAAACAAGCCGGAGATGTCGAAGAGAATCCTGGACC
GACTAGTATGGTGAGCGAGCTGATTAAGGAGAACATGCACATGAAGCTATACATGGAGGGCACCGTGAAC
AACCACCACTTCAAGTGCACATCCGAGGGCGAAGGCAAGCCCTACGAGGGCACCCAGACCATGAGAATCA
AGGCGGTCGAGGGCGGCCCTCTCCCCTTCGCCTTCGACATCCTGGCTACCAGCTTCATGTACGGCAGCAA
AACCTTCATCAACCACACCCAGGGCATCCCCGACTTCTTTAAGCAGTCCTTCCCCGAGGGCTTCACATGG
GAGAGAGTCACCACATACGAAGACGGGGGCGTGCTGACCGCTACCCAGGACACCAGCCTCCAGGACGGCT
GCCTCATCTACAACGTCAAGATCAGAGGGGTGAACTTCCCATCCAACGGCCCTGTGATGCAGAAGAAAAC
ACTCGGCTGGGAGGCCTCCACCGAGACCCTGTACCCCGCTGACGGCGGCCTGGAAGGCAGAGCCGACATG
GCCCTGAAGCTCGTGGGCGGGGGCCACCTGATCTGCAACTTGAAGACCACATACAGATCCAAGAAACCCG
CTAAGAACCTCAAGATGCCCGGCGTCTACTATGTGGACAGAAGACTGGAAAGAATCAAGGAGGCCGACAA
AGAGACCTACGTCGAGCAGCACGAGGTGGCTGTGGCCAGATACTGCGACCTCCCTAGCAAACTGGGGCAC
AGATGATAGACGCGTTAAGTCGACAATCAACCTCTGGATTACAAAATTTGTGAAAGATTGACTGGTATTC
TTAACTATGTTGCTCCTTTTACGCTATGTGGATACGCTGCTTTAATGCCTTTGTATCATGCTATTGCTTC
CCGTATGGCTTTCATTTTCTCCTCCTTGTATAAATCCTGGTTGCTGTCTCTTTATGAGGAGTTGTGGCCC
GTTGTCAGGCAACGTGGCGTGGTGTGCACTGTGTTTGCTGACGCAACCCCCACTGGTTGGGGCATTGCCA
CCACCTGTCAGCTCCTTTCCGGGACTTTCGCTTTCCCCCTCCCTATTGCCACGGCGGAACTCATCGCCGC
CTGCCTTGCCCGCTGCTGGACAGGGGCTCGGCTGTTGGGCACTGACAATTCCGTGGTGTTGTCGGGGAAA
TCATCGTCCTTTCCTTGGCTGCTCGCCTGTGTTGCCACCTGGATTCTGCGCGGGACGTCCTTCTGCTACG
TCCCTTCGGCCCTCAATCCAGCGGACCTTCCTTCCCGCGGCCTGCTGCCGGCTCTGCGGCCTCTTCCGCG
TCTTCGCCTTCGCCCTCAGACGAGTCGGATCTCCCTTTGGGCCGCCTCCCCGCGTCGACTTTAAGACCAA
TGACTTACAAGGCAGCTGTAGATCTTAGCCACTTTTTAAAAGAAAAGGGGGGACTGGAAGGGCTAATTCA
CTCCCAACGAAGACAAGATCTGCTTTTTGCTTGTACTGGGTCTCTCTGGTTAGACCAGATCTGAGCCTGG
GAGCTCTCTGGCTAACTAGGGAACCCACTGCTTAAGCCTCAATAAAGCTTGCCTTGAGTGCTTCAAGTAG
TGTGTGCCCGTCTGTTGTGTGACTCTGGTAACTAGAGATCCCTCAGACCCTTTTAGTCAGTGTGGAAAAT
CTCTAGCAGTACGTATAGTAGTTCATGTCATCTTATTATTCAGTATTTATAACTTGCAAAGAAATGAATA
TCAGAGAGTGAGAGGAACTTGTTTATTGCAGCTTATAATGGTTACAAATAAAGCAATAGCATCACAAATT
TCACAAATAAAGCATTTTTTTCACTGCATTCTAGTTGTGGTTTGTCCAAACTCATCAATGTATCTTATCA
TGTCTGGCTCTAGCTATCCCGCCCCTAACTCCGCCCATCCCGCCCCTAACTCCGCCCAGTTCCGCCCATT
CTCCGCCCCATGGCTGACTAATTTTTTTTATTTATGCAGAGGCCGAGGCCGCCTCGGCCTCTGAGCTATT
CCAGAAGTAGTGAGGAGGCTTTTTTGGAGGCCTAGGGACGTACCCAATTCGCCCTATAGTGAGTCGTATT
ACGCGCGCTCACTGGCCGTCGTTTTACAACGTCGTGACTGGGAAAACCCTGGCGTTACCCAACTTAATCG
CCTTGCAGCACATCCCCCTTTCGCCAGCTGGCGTAATAGCGAAGAGGCCCGCACCGATCGCCCTTCCCAA
CAGTTGCGCAGCCTGAATGGCGAATGGG
[124 nt withheld, positions 10389-10512]
C
[91 nt withheld, positions 10514-10604]
A
[49 nt withheld, positions 10606-10654]
CCTTTGACGTTGGAGTCCACGTTCTTT
[37 nt withheld, positions 10682-10718]
ACCCTATCTCGGTCTATTCTTTTGATTTATAAGGGATTTTGCCGATTTCGGCCTATTGGTTAAAAAATGA
GCTGATTTAACAAAAATTTAACGCGAATTTTAACAAAATATTAACGCTTACAATTTAGGTGGCACTTTTC
GGGGAAATGTGCGCGGAACCCCTATTTGTTTATTTTTCTAAATACATTCAAATATGTATCCGCTCATGAG
ACAATAACCCTGATAAATGCTTCAATAATATTGAAAAAGGAAGAGTATGAGTATTCAACATTTCCGTGTC
GCCCTTATTCCCTTTTTTGCGGCATTTTGCCTTCCTGTTTTTGCTCACCCAGAAACGCTGGTGAAAGTAA
AAGATGCTGAAGATCAGTTGGGTGCACGAGTGGGTTACATCGAACTGGATCTCAACAGCGGTAAGATCCT
TGAGAGTTTTCGCCCCGAAGAACGTTTTCCAATGATGAGCACTTTTAAAGTTCTGCTATGTGGCGCGGTA
TTATCCCGTATTGACGCCGGGCAAGAGCAACTCGGTCGCCGCATACACTATTCTCAGAATGACTTGGTTG
AGTACTCACCAGTCACAGAAAAGCATCTTACGGATGGCATGACAGTAAGAGAATTATGCAGTGCTGCCAT
AACCATGAGTGATAACACTGCGGCCAACTTACTTCTGACAACGATCGGAGGACCGAAGGAGCTAACCGCT
TTTTTGCACAACATGGGGGATCATGTAACTCGCCTTGATCGTTGGGAACCGGAGCTGAATGAAGCCATAC
CAAACGACGAGCGTGACACCACGATGCCTGTAGCAATGGCAACAACGTTGCGCAAACTATTAACTGGCGA
ACTACTTACTCTAGCTTCCCGGCAACAATTAATAGACTGGATGGAGGCGGATAAAGTTGCAGGACCACTT
CTGCGCTCGGCCCTTCCGGCTGGCTGGTTTATTGCTGATAAATCTGGAGCCGGTGAGCGTGGGTCTCGCG
GTATCATTGCAGCACTGGGGCCAGATGGTAAGCCCTCCCGTATCGTAGTTATCTACACGACGGGGAGTCA
GGCAACTATGGATGAACGAAATAGACAGATCGCTGAGATAGGTGCCTCACTGATTAAGCATTGGTAACTG
TCAGACCAAGTTTACTCATATATACTTTAGATTGATTTAAAACTTCATTTTTAATTTAAAAGGATCTAGG
TGAAGATCCTTTTTGATAATCTCATGACCAAAATCCCTTAACGTGAGTTTTCGTTCCACTGAGCGTCAGA
CCCCGTAGAAAAGATCAAAGGATCTTCTTGAGATCCTTTTTTTCTGCGCGTAATCTGCTGCTTGCAAACA
AAAAAACCACCGCTACCAGCGGTGGTTTGTTTGCCGGATCAAGAGCTACCAACTCTTTTTCCGAAGGTAA
CTGGCTTCAGCAGAGCGCAGATACCAAATACTGTTCTTCTAGTGTAGCCGTAGTTAGGCCACCACTTCAA
GAACTCTGTAGCACCGCCTACATACCTCGCTCTGCTAATCCTGTTACCAGTGGCTGCTGCCAGTGGCGAT
AAGTCGTGTCTTACCGGGTTGGACTCAAGACGATAGTTACCGGATAAGGCGCAGCGGTCGGGCTGAACGG
GGGGTTCGTGCACACAGCCCAGCTTGGAGCGAACGACCTACACCGAACTGAGATACCTACAGCGTGAGCT
ATGAGAAAGCGCCACGCTTCCCGAAGGGAGAAAGGCGGACAGGTATCCGGTAAGCGGCAGGGTCGGAACA
GGAGAGCGCACGAGGGAGCTTCCAGGGGGAAACGCCTGGTATCTTTATAGTCCTGTCGGGTTTCGCCACC
TCTGACTTGAGCGTCGATTTTTGTGATGCTCGTCAGGGGGGCGGAGCCTATGGAAAAACGCCAGCAACGC
GGCCTTTTTACGGTTCCTGGCCTTTTGCTGGCCTTTTGCTCACATGTTCTTTCCTGCGTTATCCCCTGAT
TCTGTGGATAACCGTATTACCGCCTTTGAGTGAGCTGATACCGCTCGCCGCAGCCGAACGACCGAGCGCA
GCGAGTCAGTGAGCGAGGAAGCGGAAGAGCGCCCAATACGCAAACCGCC
Features (pLannotate 1.2.2; 29 found; start..end, strand, type, name):
     85..106     +  protein_bind   CAP binding site: CAP binding activates transcription in the presence of cAMP. E. coli catabolite activator protein
    121..151     +  promoter       lac promoter: promoter for the E. coli lac operon
    155..177     +  protein_bind   lac operator (fragment): The lac repressor binds to the lac operator to inhibit transcription in E. coli. This inhibition can be relieved by adding lactose or isopropyl-β-D-thiogalactopyranoside (IPTG). lac repressor encoded by lacI
    220..238     +  promoter       T3 promoter: promoter for bacteriophage T3 RNA polymerase
    266..492     +  promoter       RSV promoter: Rous sarcoma virus enhancer/promoter
    493..673     +  LTR            5' LTR (truncated): truncated 5' long terminal repeat (LTR) from HIV-1
    720..845     +  misc_feature   HIV-1 Ψ: packaging signal of human immunodeficiency virus type 1
    829..1192    +  CDS            HIV-1 gag (fragment): gag protein from human immunodeficiency virus 1; gag
   1338..1571    +  misc_feature   RRE: The Rev response element (RRE) of HIV-1 allows for Rev-dependent mRNA export from the nucleus to the cytoplasm.
   1948..1974    +  CDS            Rev (fragment): human immunodeficiency virus 1 (HIV-1) Rev protein; rev; enhances nuclear export of unspliced and incompletely spliced viral mRNAs
   2034..2151    +  misc_feature   cPPT/CTS: central polypurine tract and central termination sequence of HIV-1
   2217..2283    +  CDS            small t antigen (fragment): SV40 (simian virus 40) small t antigen
   2290..3468    +  promoter       EF-1α promoter: strong constitutive promoter for human elongation factor EF-1α
   3512..7612    +  CDS            evoCas9: Streptococcus pyogenes Cas9 variant with improved specificity (Casini et al., 2018) generates RNA-guided double strand breaks in DNA
   7619..7666    +  CDS            nucleoplasmin NLS: bipartite nuclear localization signal from nucleoplasmin
   7739..8134    +  CDS            BSD: blasticidin S deaminase; Aspergillus terreus BSD; confers resistance to blasticidin
   8198..8893    +  CDS            mKate2: mKate2 is a basic (constitutively fluorescent) red fluorescent protein published in 2009, derived from Entacmaea quadricolor. It is reported to be a rapidly-maturing monomer with moderate acid sensitivity.
   8915..9503    +  misc_feature   WPRE: woodchuck hepatitis virus posttranscriptional regulatory element
   9554..9573    +  misc_feature   cPPT/CTS (fragment): central polypurine tract and central termination sequence of HIV-1
   9575..9808    +  LTR            3' LTR (ΔU3): self-inactivating 3' long terminal repeat (LTR) from HIV-1
   9886..10007   +  polyA_signal   SV40 poly(A) signal: SV40 polyadenylation signal
  10047..10182   +  rep_origin     SV40 ori: SV40 origin of replication
  10203..10221   -  promoter       T7 promoter: promoter for bacteriophage T7 RNA polymerase
  10229..10384   +  CDS            lacZα (fragment): LacZα fragment of β-galactosidase; lacZ fragment
  10389..10817   +  rep_origin     f1 ori (sequence partly withheld): f1 bacteriophage origin of replication; arrow indicates direction of (+) strand synthesis
  10870..10974   +  promoter       AmpR promoter: bla
  10975..11835   +  CDS            AmpR: β-lactamase; bla; confers resistance to ampicillin, carbenicillin, and related antibiotics
  12006..12594   +  rep_origin     ori: high-copy-number ColE1/pMB1/pBR322/pUC origin of replication
  12777..72      +  CDS            lacI (fragment) (across the origin): lac repressor; lacI; The lac repressor binds to the lac operator to inhibit transcription in E. coli. This inhibition can be relieved by adding lactose or isopropyl-β-D-thiogalactopyranoside (IPTG).
