[The description below was written by a language model from this plasmid's Addgene catalogue record and pLannotate feature annotations shown in this document.]
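Description:
pRDA_153 is a third-generation-style, self-inactivating lentiviral CRISPR vector built on the pRDA_085 backbone for delivering the nuclease evoCas9 to mammalian cells. In bacteria it is maintained through a high-copy ColE1/pUC-type origin with ampicillin selection (AmpR), and the backbone also carries an f1 origin, an SV40 origin and poly(A) signal, and remnants of a lac/lacZα cloning region flanked by T3 and T7 promoters. The viral portion comprises an RSV promoter driving a truncated HIV-1 5′ LTR, the Ψ packaging signal with a gag fragment, the Rev response element for Rev-dependent export of the genomic RNA, the cPPT/CTS, a WPRE to enhance transcript expression, and a ΔU3 3′ LTR that inactivates LTR promoter activity after integration.

The payload is a single cassette driven by the strong constitutive human EF-1α promoter. It encodes evoCas9, a synthetic Streptococcus pyogenes Cas9 variant engineered for improved specificity that makes RNA-guided double-strand breaks, followed by a bipartite nucleoplasmin nuclear localization signal. Downstream in the same orientation lie blasticidin S deaminase and the red fluorescent protein mKate2, giving both drug selection and a fluorescent readout of transduced cells. The feature table does not annotate the elements linking these three coding regions, so how they are co-expressed is not stated. No guide RNA cassette or U6 promoter is annotated, implying that guides are supplied from a separate construct. The record gives the purpose as nuclease Cas expression, and the associated work concerns benchmarking of SpCas9 variants, consistent with using the vector to generate evoCas9-expressing cell populations for such comparisons and screens.
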