Addgene plasmid #179086: pRDA_153
Purpose: nuclease Cas expression
Depositing lab: John Doench & David Root. Depositing organization: Broad Institute. Publication: Benchmarking of SpCas9 variants enables deeper base editor screens of BRCA1 and BCL2. Sangree AK, Griffith AL, Szegletes ZM, Roy P, DeWeirdt PC, Hegde M, McGee AV, Hanna RE, Doench JG. Nat Commun. 2022 Mar 14;13(1):1318. doi: 10.1038/s41467-022-28884-7. PubMed 35288574.
Backbone
  Vector backbone: pRDA_085
  Vector type: Lentiviral, CRISPR
Growth in bacteria
  Bacterial resistance: Ampicillin, 100 μg/mL
  Growth temperature: 30°C
  Growth strain: NEB Stable
  Copy number: High Copy
Gene/Insert
  Gene/Insert name: evoCas9
  Species: Synthetic
  Cloning method: Restriction Enzyme; 5′ cloning site Unknown (unknown if destroyed); 3′ cloning site Unknown (unknown if destroyed)
Terms and licenses: Academic/Nonprofit Terms; Industry Terms: Not Available to Industry
How to cite: pRDA_153 was a gift from John Doench & David Root (Addgene plasmid # 179086 ; http://n2t.net/addgene:179086 ; RRID:Addgene_179086)
